Addgene plasmid #148700: pnEA-NpM-CteIF4G_954-1030_AF
Purpose: Bacterial Expression of CteIF4G_954-1030
Depositing lab: Elisa Izaurralde. Depositing organization: Max Planck Institute for Developmental Biology. Publication: Structural motifs in eIF4G and 4E-BPs modulate their binding to eIF4E to regulate translation initiation in yeast. Gruner S, Weber R, Peter D, Chung MY, Igreja C, Valkov E, Izaurralde E. Nucleic Acids Res. 2018 Jul 27;46(13):6893-6908. doi: 10.1093/nar/gky542. PubMed 30053226.
Backbone
  Vector backbone: Unknown
  Vector type: Bacterial Expression
Growth in bacteria
  Bacterial resistance: Ampicillin, 100 μg/mL
  Growth temperature: 37°C
  Growth strain: DH5alpha
  Copy number: Low Copy
Gene/Insert
  Gene/Insert name: CteIF4G_954-1030
  Species: Chaetomium thermophilum
  Cloning method: Unknown
Terms and licenses: Academic/Nonprofit Terms; Industry Terms: Not Available to Industry
Depositor comments: Geneart clone of Ct eIF4G, codon optimized for Expression in E.coli (sequence according to NCBI.:XP_006697423.1) Plasmids from this collection were made available to the research community and donated after the lab closed. Please note that the sequence provided by the depositing laboratory may be theoretical/predicted or based on Sanger sequencing results. There may be discrepancies between sequencing results obtained by Addgene and the depositor sequence. If an Addgene verified sequence is not available, please contact before placing your order to request that our lab fully sequence the plasmid.
How to cite: pnEA-NpM-CteIF4G_954-1030_AF was a gift from Elisa Izaurralde (Addgene plasmid # 148700 ; http://n2t.net/addgene:148700 ; RRID:Addgene_148700)
