[The description below was written by a language model from this plasmid's Addgene catalogue record and pLannotate feature annotations shown in this document.]
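Description:
pnEA-NpM-CteIF4G_954-1030_AF is a 7,032 nt bacterial expression plasmid for producing a short fragment (residues 954–1030) of the translation initiation factor eIF4G from the thermophilic fungus Chaetomium thermophilum. The catalogue lists the backbone as unknown, but the annotated features show a pBR322/pET-like architecture. It has a ColE1/pMB1-type origin together with the bom mobility region and the rop gene, which keeps copy number low and agrees with the recorded low-copy status. Several remnant fragments of the tetracycline resistance gene and its promoter are also present. Selection is by ampicillin through the bla β-lactamase gene under its own promoter.

The expression cassette is a standard T7 system. A T7 promoter is followed by a lac operator and the phage T7 gene 10 ribosome binding site, and a plasmid-borne lacI gene supplies repressor, so transcription is held off until IPTG is added in a host that provides T7 RNA polymerase. The first annotated coding element is a maltose binding protein lacking its signal sequence, which stays cytosolic and serves as an N-terminal solubility and affinity tag. The eIF4G fragment itself was not annotated by the feature tool, but it presumably lies in the roughly 300 nt gap between MBP and the T7 terminator. A short match to a T7 gene 10-derived sequence sits just upstream of the terminator and is probably a vector remnant. The record does not describe any linker or protease site between MBP and the insert.

According to the depositor, the insert derives from a synthetic gene codon-optimised for E. coli. The associated study concerns how structural motifs in eIF4G and 4E-BPs modulate binding to eIF4E, suggesting use in recombinant protein production for such work.
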