Features (pLannotate 1.2.2; 19 found; start..end, strand, type, name):
    104..208     +  promoter       AmpR promoter: bla
    209..1069    +  CDS            AmpR: β-lactamase; bla; confers resistance to ampicillin, carbenicillin, and related antibiotics
   1240..1828    +  rep_origin     ori: high-copy-number ColE1/pMB1/pBR322/pUC origin of replication
   2014..2156    -  misc_feature   bom: basis of mobility region from pBR322
   2258..2449    -  CDS            rop: Rop protein, which maintains plasmids at low copy number; rop
   2466..2846    +  CDS            YPB1_ECOLX: Protein predicted: Swiss-Prot protein existence level 4. From Escherichia coli.
   3088..3712    -  CDS            TcR (fragment): tetracycline efflux protein; tet; confers resistance to tetracycline
   3727..3748    -  protein_bind   CAP binding site: CAP binding activates transcription in the presence of cAMP. E. coli catabolite activator protein
   3761..4843    -  CDS            lacI: lac repressor; lacI; The lac repressor binds to the lac operator to inhibit transcription in E. coli. This inhibition can be relieved by adding lactose or isopropyl-β-D-thiogalactopyranoside (IPTG).
   4844..4921    -  promoter       lacI promoter: lacI
   4929..5208    -  CDS            TcR (fragment): tetracycline efflux protein; tet; confers resistance to tetracycline
   5230..5248    +  promoter       T7 promoter: promoter for bacteriophage T7 RNA polymerase
   5249..5273    +  protein_bind   lac operator: The lac repressor binds to the lac operator to inhibit transcription in E. coli. This inhibition can be relieved by adding lactose or isopropyl-β-D-thiogalactopyranoside (IPTG). lac repressor encoded by lacI
   5288..5310    +  RBS            RBS: efficient ribosome binding site from bacteriophage T7 gene 10 (Olins and Rangwala, 1989)
   5321..6417    +  CDS            MBP (fragment): maltose binding protein from E. coli; malE (mutated); This version of the gene does not encode a signal sequence, so MBP will remain in the cytosol.
   6716..6765    +  CDS            SET1 (fragment): solubility-enhancement tag derived from T7 phage gene 10B
   6773..6820    +  terminator     T7 terminator: transcription terminator for bacteriophage T7 RNA polymerase
   6843..6947    -  CDS            TcR (fragment): tetracycline efflux protein; tet; confers resistance to tetracycline
   6995..7023    -  promoter       tet promoter: E. coli promoter for tetracycline efflux protein gene
>Addgene plasmid #148700 | pnEA-NpM-CteIF4G_954-1030_AF | depositor full sequence | sequence record 291148 | Full Sequence
TTCTTGAAGACGAAAGGGCCTCGTGATACGCCTATTTTTATAGGTTAATGTCATGATAATAATGGTTTCT
TAGACGTCAGGTGGCACTTTTCGGGGAAATGTGCGCGGAACCCCTATTTGTTTATTTTTCTAAATACATT
CAAATATGTATCCGCTCATGAGACAATAACCCTGATAAATGCTTCAATAATATTGAAAAAGGAAGAGTAT
GAGTATTCAACATTTCCGTGTCGCCCTTATTCCCTTTTTTGCGGCATTTTGCCTTCCTGTTTTTGCTCAC
CCAGAAACGCTGGTGAAAGTAAAAGATGCTGAAGATCAGTTGGGTGCACGAGTGGGTTACATCGAACTGG
ATCTCAACAGCGGTAAGATCCTTGAGAGTTTTCGCCCCGAAGAACGTTTTCCAATGATGAGCACTTTTAA
AGTTCTGCTATGTGGCGCGGTATTATCCCGTGTTGACGCCGGGCAAGAGCAACTCGGTCGCCGCATACAC
TATTCTCAGAATGACTTGGTTGAGTACTCACCAGTCACAGAAAAGCATCTTACGGATGGCATGACAGTAA
GAGAATTATGCAGTGCTGCCATAACCATGAGTGATAACACTGCGGCCAACTTACTTCTGACAACGATCGG
AGGACCGAAGGAGCTAACCGCTTTTTTGCACAACATGGGGGATCATGTAACTCGCCTTGATCGTTGGGAA
CCGGAGCTGAATGAAGCCATACCAAACGACGAGCGTGACACCACGATGCCTGCAGCAATGGCAACAACGT
TGCGCAAACTATTAACTGGCGAACTACTTACTCTAGCTTCCCGGCAACAATTAATAGACTGGATGGAGGC
GGATAAAGTTGCAGGACCACTTCTGCGCTCGGCCCTTCCGGCTGGCTGGTTTATTGCTGATAAATCTGGA
GCCGGTGAGCGTGGGTCTCGCGGTATCATTGCAGCACTGGGGCCAGATGGTAAGCCCTCCCGTATCGTAG
TTATCTACACGACGGGGAGTCAGGCAACTATGGATGAACGAAATAGACAGATCGCTGAGATAGGTGCCTC
ACTGATTAAGCATTGGTAACTGTCAGACCAAGTTTACTCATATATACTTTAGATTGATTTAAAACTTCAT
TTTTAATTTAAAAGGATCTAGGTGAAGATCCTTTTTGATAATCTCATGACCAAAATCCCTTAACGTGAGT
TTTCGTTCCACTGAGCGTCAGACCCCGTAGAAAAGATCAAAGGATCTTCTTGAGATCCTTTTTTTCTGCG
CGTAATCTGCTGCTTGCAAACAAAAAAACCACCGCTACCAGCGGTGGTTTGTTTGCCGGATCAAGAGCTA
CCAACTCTTTTTCCGAAGGTAACTGGCTTCAGCAGAGCGCAGATACCAAATACTGTCCTTCTAGTGTAGC
CGTAGTTAGGCCACCACTTCAAGAACTCTGTAGCACCGCCTACATACCTCGCTCTGCTAATCCTGTTACC
AGTGGCTGCTGCCAGTGGCGATAAGTCGTGTCTTACCGGGTTGGACTCAAGACGATAGTTACCGGATAAG
GCGCAGCGGTCGGGCTGAACGGGGGGTTCGTGCACACAGCCCAGCTTGGAGCGAACGACCTACACCGAAC
TGAGATACCTACAGCGTGAGCTATGAGAAAGCGCCACGCTTCCCGAAGGGAGAAAGGCGGACAGGTATCC
GGTAAGCGGCAGGGTCGGAACAGGAGAGCGCACGAGGGAGCTTCCAGGGGGAAACGCCTGGTATCTTTAT
AGTCCTGTCGGGTTTCGCCACCTCTGACTTGAGCGTCGATTTTTGTGATGCTCGTCAGGGGGGCGGAGCC
TATGGAAAAACGCCAGCAACGCGGCCTTTTTACGGTTCCTGGCCTTTTGCTGGCCTTTTGCTCACATGTT
CTTTCCTGCGTTATCCCCTGATTCTGTGGATAACCGTATTACCGCCTTTGAGTGAGCTGATACCGCTCGC
CGCAGCCGAACGACCGAGCGCAGCGAGTCAGTGAGCGAGGAAGCGGAAGAGCGCCTGATGCGGTATTTTC
TCCTTACGCATCTGTGCGGTATTTCACACCGCATATATGGTGCACTCTCAGTACAATCTGCTCTGATGCC
GCATAGTTAAGCCAGTATACACTCCGCTATCGCTACGTGACTGGGTCATGGCTGCGCCCCGACACCCGCC
AACACCCGCTGACGCGCCCTGACGGGCTTGTCTGCTCCCGGCATCCGCTTACAGACAAGCTGTGACCGTC
TCCGGGAGCTGCATGTGTCAGAGGTTTTCACCGTCATCACCGAAACGCGCGAGGCAGCTGCGGTAAAGCT
CATCAGCGTGGTCGTGAAGCGATTCACAGATGTCTGCCTGTTCATCCGCGTCCAGCTCGTTGAGTTTCTC
CAGAAGCGTTAATGTCTGGCTTCTGATAAAGCGGGCCATGTTAAGGGCGGTTTTTTCCTGTTTGGTCACT
GATGCCTCCGTGTAAGGGGGATTTCTGTTCATGGGGGTAATGATACCGATGAAACGAGAGAGGATGCTCA
CGATACGGGTTACTGATGATGAACATGCCCGGTTACTGGAACGTTGTGAGGGTAAACAACTGGCGGTATG
GATGCGGCGGGACCAGAGAAAAATCACTCAGGGTCAATGCCAGCGCTTCGTTAATACAGATGTAGGTGTT
CCACAGGGTAGCCAGCAGCATCCTGCGATGCAGATCCGGAACATAATGGTGCAGGGCGCTGACTTCCGCG
TTTCCAGACTTTACGAAACACGGAAACCGAAGACCATTCATGTTGTTGCTCAGGTCGCAGACGTTTTGCA
GCAGCAGTCGCTTCACGTTCGCTCGCGTATCGGTGATTCATTCTGCTAACCAGTAAGGCAACCCCGCCAG
CCTAGCCGGGTCCTCAACGACAGGAGCACGATCATGCGCACCCGTGGCCAGGACCCAACGCTGCCCGAGA
TGCGCCGCGTGCGGCTGCTGGAGATGGCGGACGCGATGGATATGTTCTGCCAAGGGTTGGTTTGCGCATT
CACAGTTCTCCGCAAGAATTGATTGGCTCCAATTCTTGGAGTGGTGAATCCGTTAGCGAGGTGCCGCCGG
CTTCCATTCAGGTCGAGGTGGCCCGGCTCCATGCACCGCGACGCAACGCGGGGAGGCAGACAAGGTATAG
GGCGGCGCCTACAATCCATGCCAACCCGTTCCATGTGCTCGCCGAGGCGGCATAAATCGCCGTGACGATC
AGCGGTCCAGTGATCGAAGTTAGGCTGGTAAGAGCCGCGAGCGATCCTTGAAGCTGTCCCTGATGGTCGT
CATCTACCTGCCTGGACAGCATGGCCTGCAACGCGGGCATCCCGATGCCGCCGGAAGCGAGAAGAATCAT
AATGGGGAAGGCCATCCAGCCTCGCGTCGCGAACGCCAGCAAGACGTAGCCCAGCGCGTCGGCCGCCATG
CCGGCGATAATGGCCTGCTTCTCGCCGAAACGTTTGGTGGCGGGACCAGTGACGAAGGCTTGAGCGAGGG
CGTGCAAGATTCCGAATACCGCAAGCGACAGGCCGATCATCGTCGCGCTCCAGCGAAAGCGGTCCTCGCC
GAAAATGACCCAGAGCGCTGCCGGCACCTGTCCTACGAGTTGCATGATAAAGAAGACAGTCATAAGTGCG
GCGACGATAGTCATGCCCCGCGCCCACCGGAAGGAGCTGACTGGGTTGAAGGCTCTCAAGGGCATCGGTC
GAGATCCCGGTGCCTAATGAGTGAGCTAACTTACATTAATTGCGTTGCGCTCACTGCCCGCTTTCCAGTC
GGGAAACCTGTCGTGCCAGCTGCATTAATGAATCGGCCAACGCGCGGGGAGAGGCGGTTTGCGTATTGGG
CGCCAGGGTGGTTTTTCTTTTCACCAGTGAGACGGGCAACAGCTGATTGCCCTTCACCGCCTGGCCCTGA
GAGAGTTGCAGCAAGCGGTCCACGCTGGTTTGCCCCAGCAGGCGAAAATCCTGTTTGATGGTGGTTAACG
GCGGGATATAACATGAGCTGTCTTCGGTATCGTCGTATCCCACTACCGAGATATCCGCACCAACGCGCAG
CCCGGACTCGGTAATGGCGCGCATTGCGCCCAGCGCCATCTGATCGTTGGCAACCAGCATCGCAGTGGGA
ACGATGCCCTCATTCAGCATTTGCATGGTTTGTTGAAAACCGGACATGGCACTCCAGTCGCCTTCCCGTT
CCGCTATCGGCTGAATTTGATTGCGAGTGAGATATTTATGCCAGCCAGCCAGACGCAGACGCGCCGAGAC
AGAACTTAATGGGCCCGCTAACAGCGCGATTTGCTGGTGACCCAATGCGACCAGATGCTCCACGCCCAGT
CGCGTACCGTCTTCATGGGAGAAAATAATACTGTTGATGGGTGTCTGGTCAGAGACATCAAGAAATAACG
CCGGAACATTAGTGCAGGCAGCTTCCACAGCAATGGCATCCTGGTCATCCAGCGGATAGTTAATGATCAG
CCCACTGACGCGTTGCGCGAGAAGATTGTGCACCGCCGCTTTACAGGCTTCGACGCCGCTTCGTTCTACC
ATCGACACCACCACGCTGGCACCCAGTTGATCGGCGCGAGATTTAATCGCCGCGACAATTTGCGACGGCG
CGTGCAGGGCCAGACTGGAGGTGGCAACGCCAATCAGCAACGACTGTTTGCCCGCCAGTTGTTGTGCCAC
GCGGTTGGGAATGTAATTCAGCTCCGCCATCGCCGCTTCCACTTTTTCCCGCGTTTTCGCAGAAACGTGG
CTGGCCTGGTTCACCACGCGGGAAACGGTCTGATAAGAGACACCGGCATACTCTGCGACATCGTATAACG
TTACTGGTTTCACATTCACCACCCTGAATTGACTCTCTTCCGGGCGCTATCATGCCATACCGCGAAAGGT
TTTGCGCCATTCGATGGTGTCCGGGATCTCGACGCTCTCCCTTATGCGACTCCTGCATTAGGAAGCAGCC
CAGTAGTAGGTTGAGGCCGTTGAGCACCGCCGCCGCAAGGAATGGTGCATGCAAGGAGATGGCGCCCAAC
AGTCCCCCGGCCACGGGGCCTGCCACCATACCCACGCCGAAACAAGCGCTCATGAGCCCGAAGTGGCGAG
CCCGATCTTCCCCATCGGTGATGTCGGCGATATAGGCGCCAGCAACCGCACCTGTGGCGCCGGTGATGCC
GGCCACGATGCGTCCGGCGTAGAGGATCGAGATCTCGATCCCGCGAAATTAATACGACTCACTATAGGGG
AATTGTGAGCGGATAACAATTCCCCACTAGTAATAATTTTGTTTAACTTTAAGAAGGAGATATACCATGG
AAACTGAAGAAGGTAAACTGGTAATCTGGATTAACGGCGATAAAGGCTATAACGGTCTCGCTGAAGTCGG
TAAGAAATTCGAGAAAGATACCGGAATTAAAGTCACCGTTGAGCATCCGGATAAACTGGAAGAGAAATTC
CCACAGGTTGCGGCAACTGGCGATGGCCCTGACATTATCTTCTGGGCACACGACCGCTTTGGTGGCTACG
CTCAATCTGGCCTGTTGGCTGAAATCACCCCGGACAAAGCGTTCCAGGACAAGCTGTATCCGTTTACCTG
GGATGCCGTACGTTACAACGGCAAGCTGATTGCTTACCCGATCGCTGTTGAAGCGTTATCGCTGATTTAT
AACAAAGACCTGCTGCCGAACCCGCCAAAAACCTGGGAAGAGATCCCGGCGCTGGATAAAGAACTGAAAG
CGAAAGGTAAGAGCGCCCTGATGTTCAACCTGCAAGAACCGTACTTCACCTGGCCGCTGATTGCTGCTGA
CGGGGGTTATGCGTTCAAGTATGAAAACGGCAAGTACGACATTAAAGACGTGGGCGTGGATAACGCTGGC
GCGAAAGCGGGTCTGACCTTCCTGGTTGACCTGATTAAAAACAAACACATGAATGCAGACACCGATTACT
CCATCGCAGAAGCTGCCTTTAATAAAGGCGAAACAGCGATGACCATCAACGGCCCGTGGGCATGGTCCAA
CATCGACACCAGCAAAGTGAATTATGGTGTAACGGTACTGCCGACCTTCAAGGGTCAACCATCCAAACCG
TTCGTTGGCGTGCTGAGCGCAGGTATTAACGCCGCCAGTCCGAACAAAGAGCTGGCAAAAGAGTTCCTCG
AAAACTATCTGCTGACTGATGAAGGTCTGGAAGCGGTTAATAAAGACAAACCGCTGGGTGCCGTAGCGCT
GAAGTCTTACGAGGAAGAGTTGGCGAAAGATCCACGTATTGCCGCCACGATGGAAAACGCCCAGAAAGGT
GAAATCATGCCGAACATCCCGCAGATGTCCGCTTTCTGGTATGCCGTGCGTACTGCGGTGATCAACGCCG
CCAGCGGTCGTCAGACTGTCGATGAAGCCCTTAAAGACGCGCAGACTGGTACCGGCAGCGGCCTGGAAGT
TCTGTTCCAGGGGCCCCATATGCAGCCGAGCGCAGCACTGCAGAGCCTGCGTAGCGCACGTTTTCTGCCT
GGTATTGTTCAGGATATTTATCCGCCAGGTATTAAAAGCCCGAATCCGGCACTGAATGAAGCAGTTCAGA
AAAAAGGTCGCATCTTCAAATATGATGTGCAGTTCCTGCTGCAGTTTCAGAATGTTTTTACCGAAAAACC
GAGTCCGGATTTTGATCAGCAGGTTAAAGCACTGATTGGTGATTGAGCTAGCCCTAGGAGATCCGGCTGC
TAACAAAGCCCGAAAGGAAGCTGAGTTGGCTGCTGCCACCGCTGAGCAATAACTAGCATAACCCCTTGGG
GCCTCTAAACGGGTCTTGAGGGGTTTTTTGCTGAAAGGAGGAACTATATCCGGATATCCCGCAAGAGGCC
CGGCAGTACCGGCATAACCAAGCCTATGCCTACAGCATCCAGGGTGACGGTGCCGAGGATGACGATGAGC
GCATTGTTAGATTTCATACACGGTGCCTGACTGCGTTAGCAATTTAACTGTGATAAACTACCGCATTAAA
GCTTATCGATGATAAGCTGTCAAACATGAGAA
